Addgene plasmid #110179: pET29b-PD-H166Q
Purpose: Expresses propanediol dehydratase mutant H166Q in E. coli BL21(DE3)
Depositing lab: Emily Balskus. Depositing organization: Harvard University. Publication: A prominent glycyl radical enzyme in human gut microbiomes metabolizes trans-4-hydroxy-l-proline. Levin BJ, Huang YY, Peck SC, Wei Y, Martinez-Del Campo A, Marks JA, Franzosa EA, Huttenhower C, Balskus EP. Science. 2017 Feb 10;355(6325). pii: 355/6325/eaai8386. doi: 10.1126/science.aai8386. PubMed 28183913.
Backbone
  Vector backbone: pET-29 b (+)
  Backbone manufacturer: EMD Biosciences
  Backbone size w/o insert (bp): 5299
  Total vector size (bp): 7830
  Vector type: Bacterial Expression
Growth in bacteria
  Bacterial resistance: Kanamycin, 50 μg/mL
  Growth temperature: 37°C
  Growth strain: DH5alpha
  Copy number: Low Copy
Gene/Insert
  Gene/Insert name: Propanediol Dehydratase (alt names: PD; B12-Independent Propanediol Dehydratase)
  Species: Roseburia inulinivorans strain A2-194
  Insert size (bp): 2530
  Mutation: H166Q mutant
  GenBank ID: WP_007885173.1
  Promoter: T7
  Tag / fusion protein: S-tag (N terminal on backbone); His6 (C terminal on backbone)
  Cloning method: Restriction Enzyme; 5′ cloning site KpnI (not destroyed); 3′ cloning site XhoI (not destroyed)
  Sequencing primers: 5′ TAATACGACTCACTATAGGG; 3′ GCTAGTTATTGCTCAGCGG
Terms and licenses: Academic/Nonprofit Terms; Industry Terms: Not Available to Industry
How to cite: pET29b-PD-H166Q was a gift from Emily Balskus (Addgene plasmid # 110179 ; http://n2t.net/addgene:110179 ; RRID:Addgene_110179)
