[The description below was written by a language model from this plasmid's Addgene catalogue record and pLannotate feature annotations shown in this document.]
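Description:
pET29b-PD-H166Q is a bacterial expression plasmid built on the pET-29b(+) backbone for T7-driven production of a point mutant of the B12-independent propanediol dehydratase (PD) from Roseburia inulinivorans strain A2-194. It is about 7.8 kb in total. It replicates through a pBR322-type ColE1 origin accompanied by the bom region and the rop gene, which keeps copy number low, and it also carries an f1 phage origin. Selection is by kanamycin through an aph(3')-Ia aminoglycoside phosphotransferase gene. The short tetracycline-resistance and AmpR promoter fragments in the annotation are backbone remnants rather than functional markers.

The roughly 2.5 kb PD coding sequence, carrying the H166Q substitution, was inserted between the KpnI and XhoI sites. It lies downstream of the T7 promoter, a lac operator and the T7 gene 10 ribosome binding site, and is followed by the T7 terminator. The backbone supplies an N-terminal S-tag and a C-terminal His6 tag for detection and affinity purification. A plasmid-borne lacI gene provides repressor, so transcription stays off until it is induced with IPTG in a host that supplies T7 RNA polymerase, such as BL21(DE3).

The annotation software does not label the insert itself. It does flag a grcA-like segment near the 3′ end of the insert, which fits PD's membership in the glycyl radical enzyme family, since such enzymes have a conserved C-terminal glycyl radical domain. The "SET1" hit after the His tag is probably a spurious match to vector sequence.

The sequencing-derived and depositor sequence records have the same feature layout and differ by only a few nucleotides in length. The record gives the purpose only as expression of the H166Q mutant in E. coli, and the effect of the mutation is not stated.
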