Features (pLannotate 1.2.2; 20 found; start..end, strand, type, name):
     12..467     +  rep_origin     f1 ori (sequence partly withheld): f1 bacteriophage origin of replication; arrow indicates direction of (+) strand synthesis
    494..551     +  promoter       AmpR promoter (fragment): bla
    560..1375    -  CDS            KanR: aminoglycoside phosphotransferase; aph(3')-Ia; confers resistance to kanamycin in bacteria or G418 (Geneticin®) in eukaryotes
   1497..2085    +  rep_origin     ori: high-copy-number ColE1/pMB1/pBR322/pUC origin of replication
   2271..2413    -  misc_feature   bom: basis of mobility region from pBR322
   2515..2706    -  CDS            rop: Rop protein, which maintains plasmids at low copy number; rop
   2723..3103    +  CDS            YPB1_ECOLX: Protein predicted: Swiss-Prot protein existence level 4. From Escherichia coli.
   3175..3466    -  CDS            TcR (fragment): tetracycline efflux protein; tet; confers resistance to tetracycline
   3481..3502    -  protein_bind   CAP binding site: CAP binding activates transcription in the presence of cAMP. E. coli catabolite activator protein
   3515..4597    -  CDS            lacI: lac repressor; lacI; The lac repressor binds to the lac operator to inhibit transcription in E. coli. This inhibition can be relieved by adding lactose or isopropyl-β-D-thiogalactopyranoside (IPTG).
   4598..4675    -  promoter       lacI promoter: lacI
   4683..4962    -  CDS            TcR (fragment): tetracycline efflux protein; tet; confers resistance to tetracycline
   4988..5006    +  promoter       T7 promoter: promoter for bacteriophage T7 RNA polymerase
   5007..5031    +  protein_bind   lac operator: The lac repressor binds to the lac operator to inhibit transcription in E. coli. This inhibition can be relieved by adding lactose or isopropyl-β-D-thiogalactopyranoside (IPTG). lac repressor encoded by lacI
   5046..5068    +  RBS            RBS: efficient ribosome binding site from bacteriophage T7 gene 10 (Olins and Rangwala, 1989)
   5079..5123    +  CDS            S-Tag: affinity and epitope tag derived from pancreatic ribonuclease A
   7491..7649    +  CDS            grcA (fragment): GRCA_VIBC3 - Protein inferred from homology: Swiss-Prot protein existence level 3. Acts as a radical domain for damaged PFL and possibly other radical proteins. From Vibrio cholerae serotype O1 (strain ATCC 39541 / Classical Ogawa 395 / O395).
   7674..7691    +  CDS            9xHis (fragment): 9xHis affinity tag
   7701..7750    +  CDS            SET1 (fragment): solubility-enhancement tag derived from T7 phage gene 10B
   7758..7805    +  terminator     T7 terminator: transcription terminator for bacteriophage T7 RNA polymerase
>Addgene plasmid #110179 | pET29b-PD-H166Q | depositor full sequence | sequence record 207310 | pET29b-PD-H166Q sequence 7830 bps
TGGCGAATGGG
[124 nt withheld, positions 12-135]
C
[91 nt withheld, positions 137-227]
A
[49 nt withheld, positions 229-277]
CCTTTGACGTTGGAGTCCACGTTCTTT
[37 nt withheld, positions 305-341]
ACCCTATCTCGGTCTATTCTTTTGATTTATAAGGGATTTTGCCGATTTCGGCCTATTGGTTAAAAAATGA
GCTGATTTAACAAAAATTTAACGCGAATTTTAACAAAATATTAACGTTTACAATTTCAGGTGGCACTTTT
CGGGGAAATGTGCGCGGAACCCCTATTTGTTTATTTTTCTAAATACATTCAAATATGTATCCGCTCATGA
ATTAATTCTTAGAAAAACTCATCGAGCATCAAATGAAACTGCAATTTATTCATATCAGGATTATCAATAC
CATATTTTTGAAAAAGCCGTTTCTGTAATGAAGGAGAAAACTCACCGAGGCAGTTCCATAGGATGGCAAG
ATCCTGGTATCGGTCTGCGATTCCGACTCGTCCAACATCAATACAACCTATTAATTTCCCCTCGTCAAAA
ATAAGGTTATCAAGTGAGAAATCACCATGAGTGACGACTGAATCCGGTGAGAATGGCAAAAGTTTATGCA
TTTCTTTCCAGACTTGTTCAACAGGCCAGCCATTACGCTCGTCATCAAAATCACTCGCATCAACCAAACC
GTTATTCATTCGTGATTGCGCCTGAGCGAGACGAAATACGCGATCGCTGTTAAAAGGACAATTACAAACA
GGAATCGAATGCAACCGGCGCAGGAACACTGCCAGCGCATCAACAATATTTTCACCTGAATCAGGATATT
CTTCTAATACCTGGAATGCTGTTTTCCCGGGGATCGCAGTGGTGAGTAACCATGCATCATCAGGAGTACG
GATAAAATGCTTGATGGTCGGAAGAGGCATAAATTCCGTCAGCCAGTTTAGTCTGACCATCTCATCTGTA
ACATCATTGGCAACGCTACCTTTGCCATGTTTCAGAAACAACTCTGGCGCATCGGGCTTCCCATACAATC
GATAGATTGTCGCACCTGATTGCCCGACATTATCGCGAGCCCATTTATACCCATATAAATCAGCATCCAT
GTTGGAATTTAATCGCGGCCTAGAGCAAGACGTTTCCCGTTGAATATGGCTCATAACACCCCTTGTATTA
CTGTTTATGTAAGCAGACAGTTTTATTGTTCATGACCAAAATCCCTTAACGTGAGTTTTCGTTCCACTGA
GCGTCAGACCCCGTAGAAAAGATCAAAGGATCTTCTTGAGATCCTTTTTTTCTGCGCGTAATCTGCTGCT
TGCAAACAAAAAAACCACCGCTACCAGCGGTGGTTTGTTTGCCGGATCAAGAGCTACCAACTCTTTTTCC
GAAGGTAACTGGCTTCAGCAGAGCGCAGATACCAAATACTGTCCTTCTAGTGTAGCCGTAGTTAGGCCAC
CACTTCAAGAACTCTGTAGCACCGCCTACATACCTCGCTCTGCTAATCCTGTTACCAGTGGCTGCTGCCA
GTGGCGATAAGTCGTGTCTTACCGGGTTGGACTCAAGACGATAGTTACCGGATAAGGCGCAGCGGTCGGG
CTGAACGGGGGGTTCGTGCACACAGCCCAGCTTGGAGCGAACGACCTACACCGAACTGAGATACCTACAG
CGTGAGCTATGAGAAAGCGCCACGCTTCCCGAAGGGAGAAAGGCGGACAGGTATCCGGTAAGCGGCAGGG
TCGGAACAGGAGAGCGCACGAGGGAGCTTCCAGGGGGAAACGCCTGGTATCTTTATAGTCCTGTCGGGTT
TCGCCACCTCTGACTTGAGCGTCGATTTTTGTGATGCTCGTCAGGGGGGCGGAGCCTATGGAAAAACGCC
AGCAACGCGGCCTTTTTACGGTTCCTGGCCTTTTGCTGGCCTTTTGCTCACATGTTCTTTCCTGCGTTAT
CCCCTGATTCTGTGGATAACCGTATTACCGCCTTTGAGTGAGCTGATACCGCTCGCCGCAGCCGAACGAC
CGAGCGCAGCGAGTCAGTGAGCGAGGAAGCGGAAGAGCGCCTGATGCGGTATTTTCTCCTTACGCATCTG
TGCGGTATTTCACACCGCATATATGGTGCACTCTCAGTACAATCTGCTCTGATGCCGCATAGTTAAGCCA
GTATACACTCCGCTATCGCTACGTGACTGGGTCATGGCTGCGCCCCGACACCCGCCAACACCCGCTGACG
CGCCCTGACGGGCTTGTCTGCTCCCGGCATCCGCTTACAGACAAGCTGTGACCGTCTCCGGGAGCTGCAT
GTGTCAGAGGTTTTCACCGTCATCACCGAAACGCGCGAGGCAGCTGCGGTAAAGCTCATCAGCGTGGTCG
TGAAGCGATTCACAGATGTCTGCCTGTTCATCCGCGTCCAGCTCGTTGAGTTTCTCCAGAAGCGTTAATG
TCTGGCTTCTGATAAAGCGGGCCATGTTAAGGGCGGTTTTTTCCTGTTTGGTCACTGATGCCTCCGTGTA
AGGGGGATTTCTGTTCATGGGGGTAATGATACCGATGAAACGAGAGAGGATGCTCACGATACGGGTTACT
GATGATGAACATGCCCGGTTACTGGAACGTTGTGAGGGTAAACAACTGGCGGTATGGATGCGGCGGGACC
AGAGAAAAATCACTCAGGGTCAATGCCAGCGCTTCGTTAATACAGATGTAGGTGTTCCACAGGGTAGCCA
GCAGCATCCTGCGATGCAGATCCGGAACATAATGGTGCAGGGCGCTGACTTCCGCGTTTCCAGACTTTAC
GAAACACGGAAACCGAAGACCATTCATGTTGTTGCTCAGGTCGCAGACGTTTTGCAGCAGCAGTCGCTTC
ACGTTCGCTCGCGTATCGGTGATTCATTCTGCTAACCAGTAAGGCAACCCCGCCAGCCTAGCCGGGTCCT
CAACGACAGGAGCACGATCATGCGCACCCGTGGGGCCGCCATGCCGGCGATAATGGCCTGCTTCTCGCCG
AAACGTTTGGTGGCGGGACCAGTGACGAAGGCTTGAGCGAGGGCGTGCAAGATTCCGAATACCGCAAGCG
ACAGGCCGATCATCGTCGCGCTCCAGCGAAAGCGGTCCTCGCCGAAAATGACCCAGAGCGCTGCCGGCAC
CTGTCCTACGAGTTGCATGATAAAGAAGACAGTCATAAGTGCGGCGACGATAGTCATGCCCCGCGCCCAC
CGGAAGGAGCTGACTGGGTTGAAGGCTCTCAAGGGCATCGGTCGAGATCCCGGTGCCTAATGAGTGAGCT
AACTTACATTAATTGCGTTGCGCTCACTGCCCGCTTTCCAGTCGGGAAACCTGTCGTGCCAGCTGCATTA
ATGAATCGGCCAACGCGCGGGGAGAGGCGGTTTGCGTATTGGGCGCCAGGGTGGTTTTTCTTTTCACCAG
TGAGACGGGCAACAGCTGATTGCCCTTCACCGCCTGGCCCTGAGAGAGTTGCAGCAAGCGGTCCACGCTG
GTTTGCCCCAGCAGGCGAAAATCCTGTTTGATGGTGGTTAACGGCGGGATATAACATGAGCTGTCTTCGG
TATCGTCGTATCCCACTACCGAGATGTCCGCACCAACGCGCAGCCCGGACTCGGTAATGGCGCGCATTGC
GCCCAGCGCCATCTGATCGTTGGCAACCAGCATCGCAGTGGGAACGATGCCCTCATTCAGCATTTGCATG
GTTTGTTGAAAACCGGACATGGCACTCCAGTCGCCTTCCCGTTCCGCTATCGGCTGAATTTGATTGCGAG
TGAGATATTTATGCCAGCCAGCCAGACGCAGACGCGCCGAGACAGAACTTAATGGGCCCGCTAACAGCGC
GATTTGCTGGTGACCCAATGCGACCAGATGCTCCACGCCCAGTCGCGTACCGTCTTCATGGGAGAAAATA
ATACTGTTGATGGGTGTCTGGTCAGAGACATCAAGAAATAACGCCGGAACATTAGTGCAGGCAGCTTCCA
CAGCAATGGCATCCTGGTCATCCAGCGGATAGTTAATGATCAGCCCACTGACGCGTTGCGCGAGAAGATT
GTGCACCGCCGCTTTACAGGCTTCGACGCCGCTTCGTTCTACCATCGACACCACCACGCTGGCACCCAGT
TGATCGGCGCGAGATTTAATCGCCGCGACAATTTGCGACGGCGCGTGCAGGGCCAGACTGGAGGTGGCAA
CGCCAATCAGCAACGACTGTTTGCCCGCCAGTTGTTGTGCCACGCGGTTGGGAATGTAATTCAGCTCCGC
CATCGCCGCTTCCACTTTTTCCCGCGTTTTCGCAGAAACGTGGCTGGCCTGGTTCACCACGCGGGAAACG
GTCTGATAAGAGACACCGGCATACTCTGCGACATCGTATAACGTTACTGGTTTCACATTCACCACCCTGA
ATTGACTCTCTTCCGGGCGCTATCATGCCATACCGCGAAAGGTTTTGCGCCATTCGATGGTGTCCGGGAT
CTCGACGCTCTCCCTTATGCGACTCCTGCATTAGGAAGCAGCCCAGTAGTAGGTTGAGGCCGTTGAGCAC
CGCCGCCGCAAGGAATGGTGCATGCAAGGAGATGGCGCCCAACAGTCCCCCGGCCACGGGGCCTGCCACC
ATACCCACGCCGAAACAAGCGCTCATGAGCCCGAAGTGGCGAGCCCGATCTTCCCCATCGGTGATGTCGG
CGATATAGGCGCCAGCAACCGCACCTGTGGCGCCGGTGATGCCGGCCACGATGCGTCCGGCGTAGAGGAT
CGAGATCGATCTCGATCCCGCGAAATTAATACGACTCACTATAGGGGAATTGTGAGCGGATAACAATTCC
CCTCTAGAAATAATTTTGTTTAACTTTAAGAAGGAGATATACATATGAAAGAAACCGCTGCTGCTAAATT
CGAACGCCAGCACATGGACAGCCCAGATCTGGGTACCATGGGAAATTATGATAGTACTCCAATTGCGAAG
TCGGATCGTATAAAAAGACTTGTAGATCATCTGTATGCAAAGATGCCTGAGATTGAGGCGGCAAGAGCGG
AACTGATCACAGAATCATTTAAGGCTACGGAAGGTCAGCCGGTAGTGATGCGCAAAGCACGTGCTTTTGA
ACATATTTTAAAGAATCTTCCGATCATTATCAGACCAGAAGAATTAATTGTCGGAAGTACAACGATCGCA
CCGAGAGGATGCCAGACATATCCGGAATTTTCATATGAATGGTTAGAGGCAGAATTCGAAACAGTCGAAA
CAAGAAGTGCTGATCCATTCTATATTTCAGAGGAAACAAAAAAGAGATTATTAGCTGCAGATGCTTACTG
GAAAGGAAAAACAACCAGTGAGCTGGCAACTTCCTATATGGCTCCGGAGACACTCCGTGCCATGAAACAT
AATTTCTTTACACCGGGCAACTATTTTTATAATGGTGTAGGACAGGTAACAGTTCAGTATGAAACCGTAT
TGGCGATCGGTCTGAATGGTGTAAAAGAAAAAGTCAGAAAAGAGATGGAGAACTGCCATTTTGGAGATGC
GGATTATTCTACCAAGATGTGTTTCTTAGAATCCATCCTGATTTCCTGTGATGCAGTCATCACTTATGCA
AATCGTTATGCGAAAATGGCAGAAGAGATGGCAGAGAAAGAAACAGATGCAGCAAGAAGACAGGAGCTTC
TGACAATTGCAAGAGTATGTAAAAATGTACCGGAATTCCCTGCTGAAAGCTTCCAGGAGGCGTGCCAGTC
CTTCTGGTTCATCCAGCAGGTATTACAGATTGAATCCAGTGGACATTCTATTTCACCGGGACGTTTTGAC
CAGTATATGTATCCTTATTACGAGAAGGATTTAAAAGAAGGCAGTCTCACCCGTGAGTACGCACAGGAAC
TGATCGACTGTATCTGGGTAAAATTAAATGATCTGAATAAATGTCGTGATGCCGCAAGTGCAGAAGGTTT
TGCAGGATATTCCTTATTCCAGAACCTGATCGTTGGTGGACAGACAGTTCAGGGAAGAGACGCTACCAAT
GATCTTTCGTTTATGTGCATCACTGCCAGTGAGCATGTATTTTTACCAATGCCATCCTTATCGATCCGTG
TGTGGCATGGATCATCCAAGGCATTATTAATGCGTGCGGCAGAGCTGACAAGAACCGGTATCGGTTTACC
GGCTTATTATAATGACGAAGTTATCATTCCTGCATTGGTTCATCGTGGAGCAACCATGGACGAGGCAAGG
AATTACAACATCATCGGATGTGTAGAACCGCAGGTTCCGGGTAAAACAGACGGATGGCACGATGCAGCGT
TCTTCAATATGTGCCGCCCATTGGAGATGGTATTTTCCAATGGTTATGACAATGGAGAGATCGCAAGTAT
CCAGACCGGTAATGTGGAGAGCTTCCAGTCATTTGATGAATTTATGGAAGCATACAGAAAACAGATGTTA
TATAACATCGAATTGATGGTAAATGCAGATAATGCAATTGATTATGCTCATGCAAAGCTTGCACCATTAC
CATTTGAGTCATGTCTGGTAGATGACTGCATCAAGCGGGGAATGAGTGCACAGGAAGGCGGAGCAATTTA
TAACTTTACCGGTCCGCAGGGCTTTGGTATCGCAAATGTCGCAGACTCTTTATATACGATCAAGAAGCTG
GTATTTGAAGAAAAACGCATTACCATGGGCGAGTTAAAGAAAGCTCTTGAGATGAATTACGGTAAAGGGC
TGGATGCCACAACTGCCGGAGATATTGCAATGCAGGTTGCAAAAGGATTAAAAGATGCAGGTCAGGAAGT
GGGACCTGATGTGATAGCGAATACGATCAGACAGGTATTAGAGATGGAATTACCGGAAGATGTCAGGAAG
CGTTATGAAGAGATCCATGAAATGATCCTTGAACTTCCGAAATACGGAAATGATATTGATGAAGTAGATG
AGCTTGCCCGCGAGGCAGCATATTTCTACACAAGACCATTAGAGACATTCAAAAATCCAAGAGGTGGAAT
GTATCAGGCAGGTCTCTATCCGGTATCAGCCAATGTTCCATTAGGAGCTCAGACCGGTGCTACTCCGGAC
GGAAGATTAGCACATACTCCGGTGGCAGATGGAGTCGGACCGACATCAGGATTCGATATCAGTGGACCGA
CAGCATCCTGTAACTCAGTTGCAAAATTAGATCATGCGATCGCAAGTAACGGAACACTCTTTAATATGAA
AATGCATCCAACAGCTATGGCTGGAGAGAAGGGGCTGGAGAGCTTTATTTCTCTGATTCGTGGTTACTTT
GATCAGCAGGGTATGCACATGCAGTTTAATGTCGTAGACCGTGCAACTCTTTTGGACGCACAGGCTCATC
CAGAAAAATACAGTGGGCTGATCGTACGTGTAGCCGGATATTCTGCTTTGTTTACTACGTTATCGAAATC
CTTACAGGATGATATCATTAAGAGAACAGAACAGGCTGATAATCGACTCGAGCACCACCACCACCACCAC
TGAGATCCGGCTGCTAACAAAGCCCGAAAGGAAGCTGAGTTGGCTGCTGCCACCGCTGAGCAATAACTAG
CATAACCCCTTGGGGCCTCTAAACGGGTCTTGAGGGGTTTTTTGCTGAAAGGAGGAACTATATCCGGAT
