Features (pLannotate 1.2.2; 20 found; start..end, strand, type, name):
     12..440     +  rep_origin     f1 ori (sequence partly withheld): f1 bacteriophage origin of replication; arrow indicates direction of (+) strand synthesis
    493..550     +  promoter       AmpR promoter (fragment): bla
    559..1374    -  CDS            KanR: aminoglycoside phosphotransferase; aph(3')-Ia; confers resistance to kanamycin in bacteria or G418 (Geneticin®) in eukaryotes
   1496..2084    +  rep_origin     ori: high-copy-number ColE1/pMB1/pBR322/pUC origin of replication
   2270..2409    -  misc_feature   bom: basis of mobility region from pBR322
   2511..2702    -  CDS            rop: Rop protein, which maintains plasmids at low copy number; rop
   2719..3099    +  CDS            YPB1_ECOLX: Protein predicted: Swiss-Prot protein existence level 4. From Escherichia coli.
   3171..3462    -  CDS            TcR (fragment): tetracycline efflux protein; tet; confers resistance to tetracycline
   3477..3498    -  protein_bind   CAP binding site: CAP binding activates transcription in the presence of cAMP. E. coli catabolite activator protein
   3511..4593    -  CDS            lacI: lac repressor; lacI; The lac repressor binds to the lac operator to inhibit transcription in E. coli. This inhibition can be relieved by adding lactose or isopropyl-β-D-thiogalactopyranoside (IPTG).
   4594..4671    -  promoter       lacI promoter: lacI
   4679..4958    -  CDS            TcR (fragment): tetracycline efflux protein; tet; confers resistance to tetracycline
   4984..5002    +  promoter       T7 promoter: promoter for bacteriophage T7 RNA polymerase
   5003..5027    +  protein_bind   lac operator: The lac repressor binds to the lac operator to inhibit transcription in E. coli. This inhibition can be relieved by adding lactose or isopropyl-β-D-thiogalactopyranoside (IPTG). lac repressor encoded by lacI
   5042..5064    +  RBS            RBS: efficient ribosome binding site from bacteriophage T7 gene 10 (Olins and Rangwala, 1989)
   5075..5119    +  CDS            S-Tag: affinity and epitope tag derived from pancreatic ribonuclease A
   7487..7645    +  CDS            grcA (fragment): GRCA_VIBC3 - Protein inferred from homology: Swiss-Prot protein existence level 3. Acts as a radical domain for damaged PFL and possibly other radical proteins. From Vibrio cholerae serotype O1 (strain ATCC 39541 / Classical Ogawa 395 / O395).
   7670..7687    +  CDS            9xHis (fragment): 9xHis affinity tag
   7697..7746    +  CDS            SET1 (fragment): solubility-enhancement tag derived from T7 phage gene 10B
   7754..7801    +  terminator     T7 terminator: transcription terminator for bacteriophage T7 RNA polymerase
>Addgene plasmid #110179 | pET29b-PD-H166Q | addgene full sequence | sequence record 211445 | Addgene NGS Result
TGGCGAATGGG
[124 nt withheld, positions 12-135]
C
[91 nt withheld, positions 137-227]
A
[49 nt withheld, positions 229-277]
CCTTTGACGTTGGAGTCCACGTTCTTT
[37 nt withheld, positions 305-341]
ACCCTATCTCGGTCTATTCTTTTGATTTATAAGGGATTTTGCCGATTTCGGCCTATTGGTTAAAAAATGA
GCTGATTTAACAAAAATTTAACGCGAATTTTAACAAAATATTAACGCTTACAATTTAGGTGGCACTTTTC
GGGGAAATGTGCGCGGAACCCCTATTTGTTTATTTTTCTAAATACATTCAAATATGTATCCGCTCATGAA
TTAATTCTTAGAAAAACTCATCGAGCATCAAATGAAACTGCAATTTATTCATATCAGGATTATCAATACC
ATATTTTTGAAAAAGCCGTTTCTGTAATGAAGGAGAAAACTCACCGAGGCAGTTCCATAGGATGGCAAGA
TCCTGGTATCGGTCTGCGATTCCGACTCGTCCAACATCAATACAACCTATTAATTTCCCCTCGTCAAAAA
TAAGGTTATCAAGTGAGAAATCACCATGAGTGACGACTGAATCCGGTGAGAATGGCAAAAGTTTATGCAT
TTCTTTCCAGACTTGTTCAACAGGCCAGCCATTACGCTCGTCATCAAAATCACTCGCATCAACCAAACCG
TTATTCATTCGTGATTGCGCCTGAGCGAGACGAAATACGCGATCGCTGTTAAAAGGACAATTACAAACAG
GAATCGAATGCAACCGGCGCAGGAACACTGCCAGCGCATCAACAATATTTTCACCTGAATCAGGATATTC
TTCTAATACCTGGAATGCTGTTTTCCCGGGGATCGCAGTGGTGAGTAACCATGCATCATCAGGAGTACGG
ATAAAATGCTTGATGGTCGGAAGAGGCATAAATTCCGTCAGCCAGTTTAGTCTGACCATCTCATCTGTAA
CATCATTGGCAACGCTACCTTTGCCATGTTTCAGAAACAACTCTGGCGCATCGGGCTTCCCATACAATCG
ATAGATTGTCGCACCTGATTGCCCGACATTATCGCGAGCCCATTTATACCCATATAAATCAGCATCCATG
TTGGAATTTAATCGCGGCCTAGAGCAAGACGTTTCCCGTTGAATATGGCTCATAACACCCCTTGTATTAC
TGTTTATGTAAGCAGACAGTTTTATTGTTCATGACCAAAATCCCTTAACGTGAGTTTTCGTTCCACTGAG
CGTCAGACCCCGTAGAAAAGATCAAAGGATCTTCTTGAGATCCTTTTTTTCTGCGCGTAATCTGCTGCTT
GCAAACAAAAAAACCACCGCTACCAGCGGTGGTTTGTTTGCCGGATCAAGAGCTACCAACTCTTTTTCCG
AAGGTAACTGGCTTCAGCAGAGCGCAGATACCAAATACTGTCCTTCTAGTGTAGCCGTAGTTAGGCCACC
ACTTCAAGAACTCTGTAGCACCGCCTACATACCTCGCTCTGCTAATCCTGTTACCAGTGGCTGCTGCCAG
TGGCGATAAGTCGTGTCTTACCGGGTTGGACTCAAGACGATAGTTACCGGATAAGGCGCAGCGGTCGGGC
TGAACGGGGGGTTCGTGCACACAGCCCAGCTTGGAGCGAACGACCTACACCGAACTGAGATACCTACAGC
GTGAGCTATGAGAAAGCGCCACGCTTCCCGAAGGGAGAAAGGCGGACAGGTATCCGGTAAGCGGCAGGGT
CGGAACAGGAGAGCGCACGAGGGAGCTTCCAGGGGGAAACGCCTGGTATCTTTATAGTCCTGTCGGGTTT
CGCCACCTCTGACTTGAGCGTCGATTTTTGTGATGCTCGTCAGGGGGGCGGAGCCTATGGAAAAACGCCA
GCAACGCGGCCTTTTTACGGTTCCTGGCCTTTTGCTGGCCTTTTGCTCACATGTTCTTTCCTGCGTTATC
CCCTGATTCTGTGGATAACCGTATTACCGCCTTTGAGTGAGCTGATACCGCTCGCCGCAGCCGAACGACC
GAGCGCAGCGAGTCAGTGAGCGAGGAAGCGGAAGAGCGCCTGATGCGGTATTTTCTCCTTACGCATCTGT
GCGGTATTTCACACCGCAATGGTGCACTCTCAGTACAATCTGCTCTGATGCCGCATAGTTAAGCCAGTAT
ACACTCCGCTATCGCTACGTGACTGGGTCATGGCTGCGCCCCGACACCCGCCAACACCCGCTGACGCGCC
CTGACGGGCTTGTCTGCTCCCGGCATCCGCTTACAGACAAGCTGTGACCGTCTCCGGGAGCTGCATGTGT
CAGAGGTTTTCACCGTCATCACCGAAACGCGCGAGGCAGCTGCGGTAAAGCTCATCAGCGTGGTCGTGAA
GCGATTCACAGATGTCTGCCTGTTCATCCGCGTCCAGCTCGTTGAGTTTCTCCAGAAGCGTTAATGTCTG
GCTTCTGATAAAGCGGGCCATGTTAAGGGCGGTTTTTTCCTGTTTGGTCACTGATGCCTCCGTGTAAGGG
GGATTTCTGTTCATGGGGGTAATGATACCGATGAAACGAGAGAGGATGCTCACGATACGGGTTACTGATG
ATGAACATGCCCGGTTACTGGAACGTTGTGAGGGTAAACAACTGGCGGTATGGATGCGGCGGGACCAGAG
AAAAATCACTCAGGGTCAATGCCAGCGCTTCGTTAATACAGATGTAGGTGTTCCACAGGGTAGCCAGCAG
CATCCTGCGATGCAGATCCGGAACATAATGGTGCAGGGCGCTGACTTCCGCGTTTCCAGACTTTACGAAA
CACGGAAACCGAAGACCATTCATGTTGTTGCTCAGGTCGCAGACGTTTTGCAGCAGCAGTCGCTTCACGT
TCGCTCGCGTATCGGTGATTCATTCTGCTAACCAGTAAGGCAACCCCGCCAGCCTAGCCGGGTCCTCAAC
GACAGGAGCACGATCATGCGCACCCGTGGGGCCGCCATGCCGGCGATAATGGCCTGCTTCTCGCCGAAAC
GTTTGGTGGCGGGACCAGTGACGAAGGCTTGAGCGAGGGCGTGCAAGATTCCGAATACCGCAAGCGACAG
GCCGATCATCGTCGCGCTCCAGCGAAAGCGGTCCTCGCCGAAAATGACCCAGAGCGCTGCCGGCACCTGT
CCTACGAGTTGCATGATAAAGAAGACAGTCATAAGTGCGGCGACGATAGTCATGCCCCGCGCCCACCGGA
AGGAGCTGACTGGGTTGAAGGCTCTCAAGGGCATCGGTCGAGATCCCGGTGCCTAATGAGTGAGCTAACT
TACATTAATTGCGTTGCGCTCACTGCCCGCTTTCCAGTCGGGAAACCTGTCGTGCCAGCTGCATTAATGA
ATCGGCCAACGCGCGGGGAGAGGCGGTTTGCGTATTGGGCGCCAGGGTGGTTTTTCTTTTCACCAGTGAG
ACGGGCAACAGCTGATTGCCCTTCACCGCCTGGCCCTGAGAGAGTTGCAGCAAGCGGTCCACGCTGGTTT
GCCCCAGCAGGCGAAAATCCTGTTTGATGGTGGTTAACGGCGGGATATAACATGAGCTGTCTTCGGTATC
GTCGTATCCCACTACCGAGATGTCCGCACCAACGCGCAGCCCGGACTCGGTAATGGCGCGCATTGCGCCC
AGCGCCATCTGATCGTTGGCAACCAGCATCGCAGTGGGAACGATGCCCTCATTCAGCATTTGCATGGTTT
GTTGAAAACCGGACATGGCACTCCAGTCGCCTTCCCGTTCCGCTATCGGCTGAATTTGATTGCGAGTGAG
ATATTTATGCCAGCCAGCCAGACGCAGACGCGCCGAGACAGAACTTAATGGGCCCGCTAACAGCGCGATT
TGCTGGTGACCCAATGCGACCAGATGCTCCACGCCCAGTCGCGTACCGTCTTCATGGGAGAAAATAATAC
TGTTGATGGGTGTCTGGTCAGAGACATCAAGAAATAACGCCGGAACATTAGTGCAGGCAGCTTCCACAGC
AATGGCATCCTGGTCATCCAGCGGATAGTTAATGATCAGCCCACTGACGCGTTGCGCGAGAAGATTGTGC
ACCGCCGCTTTACAGGCTTCGACGCCGCTTCGTTCTACCATCGACACCACCACGCTGGCACCCAGTTGAT
CGGCGCGAGATTTAATCGCCGCGACAATTTGCGACGGCGCGTGCAGGGCCAGACTGGAGGTGGCAACGCC
AATCAGCAACGACTGTTTGCCCGCCAGTTGTTGTGCCACGCGGTTGGGAATGTAATTCAGCTCCGCCATC
GCCGCTTCCACTTTTTCCCGCGTTTTCGCAGAAACGTGGCTGGCCTGGTTCACCACGCGGGAAACGGTCT
GATAAGAGACACCGGCATACTCTGCGACATCGTATAACGTTACTGGTTTCACATTCACCACCCTGAATTG
ACTCTCTTCCGGGCGCTATCATGCCATACCGCGAAAGGTTTTGCGCCATTCGATGGTGTCCGGGATCTCG
ACGCTCTCCCTTATGCGACTCCTGCATTAGGAAGCAGCCCAGTAGTAGGTTGAGGCCGTTGAGCACCGCC
GCCGCAAGGAATGGTGCATGCAAGGAGATGGCGCCCAACAGTCCCCCGGCCACGGGGCCTGCCACCATAC
CCACGCCGAAACAAGCGCTCATGAGCCCGAAGTGGCGAGCCCGATCTTCCCCATCGGTGATGTCGGCGAT
ATAGGCGCCAGCAACCGCACCTGTGGCGCCGGTGATGCCGGCCACGATGCGTCCGGCGTAGAGGATCGAG
ATCGATCTCGATCCCGCGAAATTAATACGACTCACTATAGGGGAATTGTGAGCGGATAACAATTCCCCTC
TAGAAATAATTTTGTTTAACTTTAAGAAGGAGATATACATATGAAAGAAACCGCTGCTGCTAAATTCGAA
CGCCAGCACATGGACAGCCCAGATCTGGGTACCATGGGAAATTATGATAGTACTCCAATTGCGAAGTCGG
ATCGTATAAAAAGACTTGTAGATCATCTGTATGCAAAGATGCCTGAGATTGAGGCGGCAAGAGCGGAACT
GATCACAGAATCATTTAAGGCTACGGAAGGTCAGCCGGTAGTGATGCGCAAAGCACGTGCTTTTGAACAT
ATTTTAAAGAATCTTCCGATCATTATCAGACCAGAAGAATTAATTGTCGGAAGTACAACGATCGCACCGA
GAGGATGCCAGACATATCCGGAATTTTCATATGAATGGTTAGAGGCAGAATTCGAAACAGTCGAAACAAG
AAGTGCTGATCCATTCTATATTTCAGAGGAAACAAAAAAGAGATTATTAGCTGCAGATGCTTACTGGAAA
GGAAAAACAACCAGTGAGCTGGCAACTTCCTATATGGCTCCGGAGACACTCCGTGCCATGAAACATAATT
TCTTTACACCGGGCAACTATTTTTATAATGGTGTAGGACAGGTAACAGTTCAGTATGAAACCGTATTGGC
GATCGGTCTGAATGGTGTAAAAGAAAAAGTCAGAAAAGAGATGGAGAACTGCCATTTTGGAGATGCGGAT
TATTCTACCAAGATGTGTTTCTTAGAATCCATCCTGATTTCCTGTGATGCAGTCATCACTTATGCAAATC
GTTATGCGAAAATGGCAGAAGAGATGGCAGAGAAAGAAACAGATGCAGCAAGAAGACAGGAGCTTCTGAC
AATTGCAAGAGTATGTAAAAATGTACCGGAATTCCCTGCTGAAAGCTTCCAGGAGGCGTGCCAGTCCTTC
TGGTTCATCCAGCAGGTATTACAGATTGAATCCAGTGGACATTCTATTTCACCGGGACGTTTTGACCAGT
ATATGTATCCTTATTACGAGAAGGATTTAAAAGAAGGCAGTCTCACCCGTGAGTACGCACAGGAACTGAT
CGACTGTATCTGGGTAAAATTAAATGATCTGAATAAATGTCGTGATGCCGCAAGTGCAGAAGGTTTTGCA
GGATATTCCTTATTCCAGAACCTGATCGTTGGTGGACAGACAGTTCAGGGAAGAGACGCTACCAATGATC
TTTCGTTTATGTGCATCACTGCCAGTGAGCATGTATTTTTACCAATGCCATCCTTATCGATCCGTGTGTG
GCATGGATCATCCAAGGCATTATTAATGCGTGCGGCAGAGCTGACAAGAACCGGTATCGGTTTACCGGCT
TATTATAATGACGAAGTTATCATTCCTGCATTGGTTCATCGTGGAGCAACCATGGACGAGGCAAGGAATT
ACAACATCATCGGATGTGTAGAACCGCAGGTTCCGGGTAAAACAGACGGATGGCACGATGCAGCGTTCTT
CAATATGTGCCGCCCATTGGAGATGGTATTTTCCAATGGTTATGACAATGGAGAGATCGCAAGTATCCAG
ACCGGTAATGTGGAGAGCTTCCAGTCATTTGATGAATTTATGGAAGCATACAGAAAACAGATGTTATATA
ACATCGAATTGATGGTAAATGCAGATAATGCAATTGATTATGCTCATGCAAAGCTTGCACCATTACCATT
TGAGTCATGTCTGGTAGATGACTGCATCAAGCGGGGAATGAGTGCACAGGAAGGCGGAGCAATTTATAAC
TTTACCGGTCCGCAGGGCTTTGGTATCGCAAATGTCGCAGACTCTTTATATACGATCAAGAAGCTGGTAT
TTGAAGAAAAACGCATTACCATGGGCGAGTTAAAGAAAGCTCTTGAGATGAATTACGGTAAAGGGCTGGA
TGCCACAACTGCCGGAGATATTGCAATGCAGGTTGCAAAAGGATTAAAAGATGCAGGTCAGGAAGTGGGA
CCTGATGTGATAGCGAATACGATCAGACAGGTATTAGAGATGGAATTACCGGAAGATGTCAGGAAGCGTT
ATGAAGAGATCCATGAAATGATCCTTGAACTTCCGAAATACGGAAATGATATTGATGAAGTAGATGAGCT
TGCCCGCGAGGCAGCATATTTCTACACAAGACCATTAGAGACATTCAAAAATCCAAGAGGTGGAATGTAT
CAGGCAGGTCTCTATCCGGTATCAGCCAATGTTCCATTAGGAGCTCAGACCGGTGCTACTCCGGACGGAA
GATTAGCACATACTCCGGTGGCAGATGGAGTCGGACCGACATCAGGATTCGATATCAGTGGACCGACAGC
ATCCTGTAACTCAGTTGCAAAATTAGATCATGCGATCGCAAGTAACGGAACACTCTTTAATATGAAAATG
CATCCAACAGCTATGGCTGGAGAGAAGGGGCTGGAGAGCTTTATTTCTCTGATTCGTGGTTACTTTGATC
AGCAGGGTATGCACATGCAGTTTAATGTCGTAGACCGTGCAACTCTTTTGGACGCACAGGCTCATCCAGA
AAAATACAGTGGGCTGATCGTACGTGTAGCCGGATATTCTGCTTTGTTTACTACGTTATCGAAATCCTTA
CAGGATGATATCATTAAGAGAACAGAACAGGCTGATAATCGACTCGAGCACCACCACCACCACCACTGAG
ATCCGGCTGCTAACAAAGCCCGAAAGGAAGCTGAGTTGGCTGCTGCCACCGCTGAGCAATAACTAGCATA
ACCCCTTGGGGCCTCTAAACGGGTCTTGAGGGGTTTTTTGCTGAAAGGAGGAACTATATCCGGAT
